Addgene plasmid #170603: p663-UBC-miniTurbo-V5-PRKACG_IDG-K
Purpose: Gateway destination clone of PRKACG (human) tagged with N-terminal miniTurbo-V5 for generating protein-proximity networks using proximity-dependent biotinylation proteomics
Depositing lab: Ben Major. Depositing organization: Washington University in Saint Louis.
Backbone
  Vector backbone: pDest663
  Backbone manufacturer: PEL
  Backbone size w/o insert (bp): 9019
  Vector type: Mammalian Expression, Lentiviral ; Gateway Destination
  Selectable markers: Puromycin
Growth in bacteria
  Bacterial resistance: Ampicillin, 100 μg/mL
  Growth temperature: 30°C
  Growth strain: NEB Stable
  Copy number: Low Copy
Gene/Insert
  Gene/Insert name: miniTurbo-V5-PRKACG (alt name: miniTurbo-V5)
  Species: H. sapiens (human)
  Entrez Gene: PRKACG (a.k.a. BDPLT19, KAPG, PKACg)
  Promoter: Ubiquitin
  Tag / fusion protein: miniTurbo-V5 (N terminal on insert)
  Cloning method: Gateway Cloning
  Sequencing primers: 5′ TGAAGCTCCGGTTTTGAACT; 3′ AATAGACCCGTGAAGCTGATC
Terms and licenses: Academic/Nonprofit Terms; Industry Terms: Not Available to Industry
Depositor comments: These plasmids were generated as part of the Illuminating the Druggable Genome (IDG) program sponsored by the NIH Common Fund. The goal of this program is to identify, gather, and distribute information and resources for proteins that currently are not well-studied yet belong to commonly drug-targeted protein families: protein kinases, non-olfactory G-protein coupled receptors (GPCRs), and ion channels. The IDG program is designed to develop fundamental research tools for understudied proteins, elucidate their function, and disseminate the IDG-related resources and data to the greater scientific community. These lentiviral gateway destination plasmids were generated, as part of the Kinase-Data and Resource Generating Center (DRGC), using the single fragment or multisite gateway cloning technology. They were used for generating proteomics-based protein-interaction and protein-proximity networks that can be accessed through the kinase-DRGC website https://darkkinome.org/. Each plasmid has either an N- or C-terminal fusion protein (Flag/ V5/V5-miniTurbo/V5-TurboID/miniTurbo-V5/TurboID-V5) tagged understudied kinase driven under either a CMV or Ubiquitin (UBC) promoter. All inserts in the pENTR plasmids used to generate the deposited destination plasmids were end-sequenced and insert size validated prior to multi-site gateway cloning. The combined insert size of the single fragment or three fragment destination plasmids were confirmed by restriction digestion (BsrGI, and EcoRV for pDest667; BsrGI, EcoRV, and BstZ17I for pDest663; and BsrGI for pHAGE) and all plasmids were partially sequenced to ensure in-frame ORFs and fusion tags.
How to cite: p663-UBC-miniTurbo-V5-PRKACG_IDG-K was a gift from Ben Major (Addgene plasmid # 170603 ; http://n2t.net/addgene:170603 ; RRID:Addgene_170603)
