[The description below was written by a language model from this plasmid's Addgene catalogue record and pLannotate feature annotations shown in this document.]
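Description:
p663-UBC-miniTurbo-V5-PRKACG_IDG-K is a lentiviral mammalian expression clone built on the pDest663 Gateway destination backbone, carrying human PRKACG, the gamma catalytic subunit of cAMP-dependent protein kinase, fused at its N-terminus to miniTurbo-V5. The sequenced plasmid is about 10.5 kb. In bacteria it is maintained through a ColE1/pUC-type origin and ampicillin resistance (the catalogue lists it as low copy), and an f1 origin is also present. The viral portion has a third-generation-style layout: an RSV promoter drives a truncated HIV-1 5' LTR, followed by the Ψ packaging signal, a gag fragment, the RRE and the cPPT/CTS. A second truncated LTR, an SV40 poly(A) signal and an SV40 origin lie downstream of the cargo. Together these elements allow the genomic RNA to be packaged when helper functions are supplied in trans, and then integrated into target cells.

The expression cassette was assembled by multisite Gateway recombination, which left attB4, attB5, attB1 and attB2 scars between the modules. The human ubiquitin C promoter drives miniTurbo, an N-terminally truncated, engineered E. coli biotin ligase with improved catalytic efficiency, joined to the PRKACG coding sequence. The V5 epitope named in the record is not separately annotated in the feature table. A WPRE follows the fusion to enhance transcript expression, and a separate mouse PGK promoter drives puromycin N-acetyltransferase for selecting transduced cells.

The plasmid was produced within the Illuminating the Druggable Genome programme's work on understudied kinases. It is intended for proximity-dependent biotinylation proteomics, in which the ligase labels proteins near the tagged kinase so that they can be captured and identified to map its protein-proximity network.
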