Features (pLannotate 1.2.2; 32 found; start..end, strand, type, name):
     26..126     +  CDS            Rev (fragment): human immunodeficiency virus 1 (HIV-1) Rev protein; rev; enhances nuclear export of unspliced and incompletely spliced viral mRNAs
    145..261     +  misc_feature   cPPT/CTS: central polypurine tract and central termination sequence of HIV-1
    295..315     +  protein_bind   attB4: mutant version of attB; core recombination site for the Gateway® BP reaction BP Clonase™
    315..1526    +  promoter       UbC promoter: human ubiquitin C promoter
   1530..1548    -  protein_bind   attB5 (fragment): mutant version of attB; core recombination site for the Gateway® BP reaction BP Clonase™
   1563..2333    +  CDS            miniTurbo: N-terminally truncated mutant of the E. coli biotin ligase BioID engineered for improved catalytic efficiency (Branon et al., 2018)
   2382..2406    +  protein_bind   attB1: mutant version of attB; recombination site for the Gateway® BP reaction BP Clonase™
   2412..3464    +  CDS            PRKACG: KAPCG_HUMAN - Experimental evidence at protein level: Swiss-Prot protein existence level 1. Phosphorylates a large number of substrates in the cytoplasm and the nucleus. From Homo sapiens (Human).
   3469..3493    -  protein_bind   attB2: mutant version of attB; recombination site for the Gateway® BP reaction BP Clonase™
   3523..4111    +  misc_feature   WPRE: woodchuck hepatitis virus posttranscriptional regulatory element
   4125..4624    +  promoter       PGK promoter: mouse phosphoglycerate kinase 1 promoter
   4645..5244    +  CDS            PuroR: puromycin N-acetyltransferase; pac from Streptomyces alboniger; confers resistance to puromycin
   5312..5449    +  CDS            nef (fragment): NEF_HV1LA - Experimental evidence at protein level: Swiss-Prot protein existence level 1. Extracellular Nef protein targets CD4(+) T-lymphocytes for apoptosis by interacting with CXCR4 surface receptors. From Human immunodeficiency virus type 1 group M subtype B (isolate Lai) (HIV-1).
   5435..5615    +  LTR            5' LTR (truncated): truncated 5' long terminal repeat (LTR) from HIV-1
   5687..5808    +  polyA_signal   SV40 poly(A) signal: SV40 polyadenylation signal
   5848..5983    +  rep_origin     SV40 ori: SV40 origin of replication
   6004..6022    -  promoter       T7 promoter: promoter for bacteriophage T7 RNA polymerase
   6030..6185    +  CDS            lacZα (fragment): LacZα fragment of β-galactosidase; lacZ fragment
   6190..6618    +  rep_origin     f1 ori (sequence partly withheld): f1 bacteriophage origin of replication; arrow indicates direction of (+) strand synthesis
   6671..6775    +  promoter       AmpR promoter: bla
   6776..7636    +  CDS            AmpR: β-lactamase; bla; confers resistance to ampicillin, carbenicillin, and related antibiotics
   7807..8395    +  rep_origin     ori: high-copy-number ColE1/pMB1/pBR322/pUC origin of replication
   8578..8670    +  CDS            lacI (fragment): lac repressor; lacI; The lac repressor binds to the lac operator to inhibit transcription in E. coli. This inhibition can be relieved by adding lactose or isopropyl-β-D-thiogalactopyranoside (IPTG).
   8683..8704    +  protein_bind   CAP binding site: CAP binding activates transcription in the presence of cAMP. E. coli catabolite activator protein
   8719..8749    +  promoter       lac promoter: promoter for the E. coli lac operon
   8757..8773    +  protein_bind   lac operator: The lac repressor binds to the lac operator to inhibit transcription in E. coli. This inhibition can be relieved by adding lactose or isopropyl-β-D-thiogalactopyranoside (IPTG). lac repressor encoded by lacI
   8818..8836    +  promoter       T3 promoter: promoter for bacteriophage T3 RNA polymerase
   8864..9090    +  promoter       RSV promoter: Rous sarcoma virus enhancer/promoter
   9091..9271    +  LTR            5' LTR (truncated): truncated 5' long terminal repeat (LTR) from HIV-1
   9318..9443    +  misc_feature   HIV-1 Ψ: packaging signal of human immunodeficiency virus type 1
   9427..9790    +  CDS            HIV-1 gag (fragment): gag protein from human immunodeficiency virus 1; gag
   9936..10169   +  misc_feature   RRE: The Rev response element (RRE) of HIV-1 allows for Rev-dependent mRNA export from the nucleus to the cytoplasm.
>Addgene plasmid #170603 | p663-UBC-miniTurbo-V5-PRKACG_IDG-K | addgene full sequence | sequence record 335770 | Addgene NGS Result
GGGATATTCACCATTATCGTTTCAGACCCACCTCCCAACCCCGAGGGGACCCGACAGGCCCGAAGGAATA
GAAGAAGAAGGTGGAGAGAGAGACAGAGACAGATCCATTCGATTAGTGAACGGATCTCGACGGTATCGGT
TAACTTTTAAAAGAAAAGGGGGGATTGGGGGGTACAGTGCAGGGGAAAGAATAGTAGACATAATAGCAAC
AGACATACAAACTAAAGAATTACAAAAACAAATTACAAAATTCAAAATTTTATCGTCCAGTGTGGTGGAA
TTCTGCAGATATCACAACTTTGTATAGAAAAGTTGGCCTCCGCGCCGGGTTTTGGCGCCTCCCGCGGGCG
CCCCCCTCCTCACGGCGAGCGCTGCCACGTCAGACGAAGGGCGCAGCGAGCGTCCTGATCCTTCCGCCCG
GACGCTCAGGACAGCGGCCCGCTGCTCATAAGACTCGGCCTTAGAACCCCAGTATCAGCAGAAGGACATT
TTAGGACGGGACTTGGGTGACTCTAGGGCACTGGTTTTCTTTCCAGAGAGCGGAACAGGCGAGGAAAAGT
AGTCCCTTCTCGGCGATTCTGCGGAGGGATCTCCGTGGGGCGGTGAACGCCGATGATTATATAAGGACGC
GCCGGGTGTGGCACAGCTAGTTCCGTCGCAGCCGGGATTTGGGTCGCGGTTCTTGTTTGTGGATCGCTGT
GATCGTCACTTGGTGAGTAGCGGGCTGCTGGGCTGGCCGGGGCTTTCGTGGCCGCCGGGCCGCTCGGTGG
GACGGAAGCGTGTGGAGAGACCGCCAAGGGCTGTAGTCTGGGTCCGCGAGCAAGGTTGCCCTGAACTGGG
GGTTGGGGGGAGCGCAGCAAAATGGCGGCTGTTCCCGAGTCTTGAATGGAAGACGCTTGTGAGGCGGGCT
GTGAGGTCGTTGAAACAAGGTGGGGGGCATGGTGGGCGGCAAGAACCCAAGGTCTTGAGGCCTTCGCTAA
TGCGGGAAAGCTCTTATTCGGGTGAGATGGGCTGGGGCACCATCTGGGGACCCTGACGTGAAGTTTGTCA
CTGACTGGAGAACTCGGTTTGTCGTCTGTTGCGGGGGCGGCAGTTATGGCGGTGCCGTTGGGCAGTGCAC
CCGTACCTTTGGGAGCGCGCGCCCTCGTCGTGTCGTGACGTCACCCGTTCTGTTGGCTTATAATGCAGGG
TGGGGCCACCTGCCGGTAGGTGTGCGGTAGGCTTTTCTCCGTCGCAGGACGCAGGGTTCGGGCCTAGGGT
AGGCTCTCCTGAATCGACAGGCGCCGGACCTCTGGTGAGGGGAGGGATAAGTGAGGCGTCAGTTTCTTTG
GTCGGTTTTATGTACCTATCTTCTTAAGTAGCTGAAGCTCCGGTTTTGAACTATGCGCTCGGGGTTGGCG
AGTGTGTTTTGTGAAGTTTTTTAGGCACCTTTTGAAATGTAATCATTTGGGTCAATATGTAATTTTCAGT
GTTAGACTAGTAAATTGTCCGCTAAATTCTGGCCGTTTTTGGCTTTTTTGTTAGACGGCCAACTTTTGTA
TACAAAGTGGGCCACCATGGGAATCCCGCTGCTGAACGCTAAACAGATTCTGGGACAGCTGGACGGCGGG
AGCGTGGCAGTCCTGCCTGTGGTCGACTCCACCAATCAGTACCTGCTGGATCGAATCGGCGAGCTGAAGA
GTGGGGATGCTTGCATTGCAGAATATCAGCAGGCAGGGAGAGGAAGCAGAGGGAGGAAATGGTTCTCTCC
TTTTGGAGCTAACCTGTACCTGAGTATGTTTTGGCGCCTGAAGCGGGGACCAGCAGCAATCGGCCTGGGC
CCGGTCATCGGAATTGTCATGGCAGAAGCGCTGCGAAAGCTGGGAGCAGACAAGGTGCGAGTCAAATGGC
CCAATGACCTGTATCTGCAGGATAGAAAGCTGGCAGGCATCCTGGTGGAGCTGGCCGGAATAACAGGCGA
TGCTGCACAGATCGTCATTGGCGCCGGGATTAACGTGGCTATGAGGCGCGTGGAGGAAAGCGTGGTCAAT
CAGGGCTGGATCACACTGCAGGAAGCAGGGATTAACCTGGACAGGAATACTCTGGCCGCTATGCTGATCC
GAGAGCTGCGGGCAGCCCTGGAACTGTTCGAGCAGGAAGGCCTGGCTCCATATCTGTCACGGTGGGAGAA
GCTGGATAACTTCATCAATAGACCCGTGAAGCTGATCATTGGGGACAAAGAGATTTTCGGGATTAGCCGG
GGGATTGATAAACAGGGAGCCCTGCTGCTGGAACAGGACGGAGTTATCAAACCCTGGATGGGCGGAGAAA
TCAGTCTGCGGTCTGCCGAAAAGGCTAGCGGCAAGCCCATCCCCAACCCCCTGCTGGGCCTGGACAGCAC
CACAAGTTTGTACAAAAAAGCAGGCTCCACCATGGGCAACGCCCCCGCCAAGAAGGACACCGAGCAGGAG
GAGAGCGTGAACGAGTTCCTAGCCAAAGCCAGAGGAGATTTCCTCTACAGATGGGGAAACCCCGCTCAAA
ACACCGCCAGCTCGGATCAGTTCGAACGGCTCAGGACGCTGGGCATGGGCTCCTTCGGGCGGGTGATGCT
GGTGAGGCACCAGGAGACCGGCGGCCACTACGCCATGAAGATCCTCAACAAGCAGAAGGTGGTGAAGATG
AAGCAGGTCGAGCACATACTGAACGAGAAGCGCATCCTGCAGGCGATCGACTTTCCGTTCCTCGTCAAGC
TCCAGTTCTCCTTTAAGGACAACTCCTACCTGTACCTGGTGATGGAGTACGTGCCGGGTGGGGAGATGTT
CTCCCGCCTACAGCGCGTCGGAAGGTTTAGCGAGCCCCATGCCTGTTTCTATGCCGCCCAGGTCGTCCTG
GCCGTCCAGTACCTACACTCGCTCGACCTCATCCACCGCGACCTGAAGCCCGAGAATCTCCTCATCGACC
AGCAGGGCTACCTGCAGGTGACGGACTTCGGTTTCGCCAAGCGCGTGAAGGGCCGCACTTGGACCTTGTG
CGGGACCCCAGAGTACCTGGCCCCCGAGATCATCCTGAGCAAAGGCTACAACAAGGCCGTGGACTGGTGG
GCCCTAGGGGTGCTCATCTATGAGATGGCCGTGGGCTTCCCACCCTTCTACGCCGACCAGCCCATCCAGA
TCTACGAGAAGATCGTCTCTGGGAGGGTGCGGTTTCCCTCCAAACTCAGCTCTGACCTCAAGCATCTGCT
GCGGAGCCTGCTGCAGGTGGACCTCACCAAGCGCTTCGGAAACCTCAGGAACGGGGTTGGCGACATCAAG
AACCACAAGTGGTTCGCCACAACCAGCTGGATCGCCATCTATGAGAAGAAGGTGGAAGCTCCCTTCATCC
CGAAGTACACAGGCCCTGGGGATGCCAGTAACTTTGACGACTACGAGGAGGAAGAGCTCCGGATCTCCAT
CAATGAGAAGTGTCCCAAGGAGTTTTCTGAGTTTTAGGACCCAGCTTTCTTGTACAAAGTGGTGATATCC
AGCACAGTGGCGGCCGCTCGACAATCAACCTCTGGATTACAAAATTTGTGAAAGATTGACTGGTATTCTT
AACTATGTTGCTCCTTTTACGCTATGTGGATACGCTGCTTTAATGCCTTTGTATCATGCTATTGCTTCCC
GTATGGCTTTCATTTTCTCCTCCTTGTATAAATCCTGGTTGCTGTCTCTTTATGAGGAGTTGTGGCCCGT
TGTCAGGCAACGTGGCGTGGTGTGCACTGTGTTTGCTGACGCAACCCCCACTGGTTGGGGCATTGCCACC
ACCTGTCAGCTCCTTTCCGGGACTTTCGCTTTCCCCCTCCCTATTGCCACGGCGGAACTCATCGCCGCCT
GCCTTGCCCGCTGCTGGACAGGGGCTCGGCTGTTGGGCACTGACAATTCCGTGGTGTTGTCGGGGAAGCT
GACGTCCTTTCCATGGCTGCTCGCCTGTGTTGCCACCTGGATTCTGCGCGGGACGTCCTTCTGCTACGTC
CCTTCGGCCCTCAATCCAGCGGACCTTCCTTCCCGCGGCCTGCTGCCGGCTCTGCGGCCTCTTCCGCGTC
TTCGCCTTCGCCCTCAGACGAGTCGGATCTCCCTTTGGGCCGCCTCCCCGCCTGGAATTCTACCGGGTAG
GGGAGGCGCTTTTCCCAAGGCAGTCTGGAGCATGCGCTTTAGCAGCCCCGCTGGGCACTTGGCGCTACAC
AAGTGGCCTCTGGCCTCGCACACATTCCACATCCACCGGTAGGCGCCAACCGGCTCCGTTCTTTGGTGGC
CCCTTCGCGCCACCTTCTACTCCTCCCCTAGTCAGGAAGTTCCCCCCCGCCCCGCAGCTCGCGTCGTGCA
GGACGTGACAAATGGAAGTAGCACGTCTCACTAGTCTCGTGCAGATGGACAGCACCGCTGAGCAATGGAA
GCGGGTAGGCCTTTGGGGCAGCGGCCAATAGCAGCTTTGCTCCTTCGCTTTCTGGGCTCAGAGGCTGGGA
AGGGGTGGGTCCGGGGGCGGGCTCAGGGGCGGGCTCAGGGGCGGGGCGGGCGCCCGAAGGTCCTCCGGAG
GCCCGGCATTCTGCACGCTTCAAAAGCGCACGTCTGCCGCGCTGTTCTCCTCTTCCTCATCTCCGGGCCT
TTCGACCTGCAGCCCAAGCTTACCATGACCGAGTACAAGCCCACGGTGCGCCTCGCCACCCGCGACGACG
TCCCCAGGGCCGTACGCACCCTCGCCGCCGCGTTCGCCGACTACCCCGCCACGCGCCACACCGTCGATCC
GGACCGCCACATCGAGCGGGTCACCGAGCTGCAAGAACTCTTCCTCACGCGCGTCGGGCTCGACATCGGC
AAGGTGTGGGTCGCGGACGACGGCGCCGCGGTGGCGGTCTGGACCACGCCGGAGAGCGTCGAAGCGGGGG
CGGTGTTCGCCGAGATCGGCCCGCGCATGGCCGAGTTGAGCGGTTCCCGGCTGGCCGCGCAGCAACAGAT
GGAAGGCCTCCTGGCGCCGCACCGGCCCAAGGAGCCCGCGTGGTTCCTGGCCACCGTCGGCGTCTCGCCC
GACCACCAGGGCAAGGGTCTGGGCAGCGCCGTCGTGCTCCCCGGAGTGGAGGCGGCCGAGCGCGCCGGGG
TGCCCGCCTTCCTGGAGACCTCCGCGCCCCGCAACCTCCCCTTCTACGAGCGGCTCGGCTTCACCGTCAC
CGCCGACGTCGAGGTGCCCGAAGGACCGCGCACCTGGTGCATGACCCGCAAGCCCGGTGCCTGACGCCCG
CCCCACGACCCGCAGCGCCCGACCGAAAGGAGCGCACGACCCCATGCATCTCGAGGGCCCGGTACCTTTA
AGACCAATGACTTACAAGGCAGCTGTAGATCTTAGCCACTTTTTAAAAGAAAAGGGGGGACTGGAAGGGC
TAGCTCACTCCCAACGAAGACAAGATCTGCTTTTTGCTTGTACTGGGTCTCTCTGGTTAGACCAGATCTG
AGCCTGGGAGCTCTCTGGCTAACTAGGGAACCCACTGCTTAAGCCTCAATAAAGCTTGCCTTGAGTGCTT
CAAGTAGTGTGTGCCCGTCTGTTGTGTGACTCTGGTAACTAGAGATCCCTCAGACCCTTTTAGTCAGTGT
GGAAAATCTCTAGCAGTAGTAGTTCATGTCATCTTATTATTCAGTATTTATAACTTGCAAAGAAATGAAT
ATCAGAGAGTGAGAGGAACTTGTTTATTGCAGCTTATAATGGTTACAAATAAAGCAATAGCATCACAAAT
TTCACAAATAAAGCATTTTTTTCACTGCATTCTAGTTGTGGTTTGTCCAAACTCATCAATGTATCTTATC
ATGTCTGGCTCTAGCTATCCCGCCCCTAACTCCGCCCATCCCGCCCCTAACTCCGCCCAGTTCCGCCCAT
TCTCCGCCCCATGGCTGACTAATTTTTTTTATTTATGCAGAGGCCGAGGCCGCCTCGGCCTCTGAGCTAT
TCCAGAAGTAGTGAGGAGGCTTTTTTGGAGGCCTAGGGACGTACCCAATTCGCCCTATAGTGAGTCGTAT
TACGCGCGCTCACTGGCCGTCGTTTTACAACGTCGTGACTGGGAAAACCCTGGCGTTACCCAACTTAATC
GCCTTGCAGCACATCCCCCTTTCGCCAGCTGGCGTAATAGCGAAGAGGCCCGCACCGATCGCCCTTCCCA
ACAGTTGCGCAGCCTGAATGGCGAATGGG
[124 nt withheld, positions 6190-6313]
C
[91 nt withheld, positions 6315-6405]
A
[49 nt withheld, positions 6407-6455]
CCTTTGACGTTGGAGTCCACGTTCTTT
[37 nt withheld, positions 6483-6519]
ACCCTATCTCGGTCTATTCTTTTGATTTATAAGGGATTTTGCCGATTTCGGCCTATTGGTTAAAAAATGA
GCTGATTTAACAAAAATTTAACGCGAATTTTAACAAAATATTAACGCTTACAATTTAGGTGGCACTTTTC
GGGGAAATGTGCGCGGAACCCCTATTTGTTTATTTTTCTAAATACATTCAAATATGTATCCGCTCATGAG
ACAATAACCCTGATAAATGCTTCAATAATATTGAAAAAGGAAGAGTATGAGTATTCAACATTTCCGTGTC
GCCCTTATTCCCTTTTTTGCGGCATTTTGCCTTCCTGTTTTTGCTCACCCAGAAACGCTGGTGAAAGTAA
AAGATGCTGAAGATCAGTTGGGTGCACGAGTGGGTTACATCGAACTGGATCTCAACAGCGGTAAGATCCT
TGAGAGTTTTCGCCCCGAAGAACGTTTTCCAATGATGAGCACTTTTAAAGTTCTGCTATGTGGCGCGGTA
TTATCCCGTATTGACGCCGGGCAAGAGCAACTCGGTCGCCGCATACACTATTCTCAGAATGACTTGGTTG
AGTACTCACCAGTCACAGAAAAGCATCTTACGGATGGCATGACAGTAAGAGAATTATGCAGTGCTGCCAT
AACCATGAGTGATAACACTGCGGCCAACTTACTTCTGACAACGATCGGAGGACCGAAGGAGCTAACCGCT
TTTTTGCACAACATGGGGGATCATGTAACTCGCCTTGATCGTTGGGAACCGGAGCTGAATGAAGCCATAC
CAAACGACGAGCGTGACACCACGATGCCTGTAGCAATGGCAACAACGTTGCGCAAACTATTAACTGGCGA
ACTACTTACTCTAGCTTCCCGGCAACAATTAATAGACTGGATGGAGGCGGATAAAGTTGCAGGACCACTT
CTGCGCTCGGCCCTTCCGGCTGGCTGGTTTATTGCTGATAAATCTGGAGCCGGTGAGCGTGGGTCTCGCG
GTATCATTGCAGCACTGGGGCCAGATGGTAAGCCCTCCCGTATCGTAGTTATCTACACGACGGGGAGTCA
GGCAACTATGGATGAACGAAATAGACAGATCGCTGAGATAGGTGCCTCACTGATTAAGCATTGGTAACTG
TCAGACCAAGTTTACTCATATATACTTTAGATTGATTTAAAACTTCATTTTTAATTTAAAAGGATCTAGG
TGAAGATCCTTTTTGATAATCTCATGACCAAAATCCCTTAACGTGAGTTTTCGTTCCACTGAGCGTCAGA
CCCCGTAGAAAAGATCAAAGGATCTTCTTGAGATCCTTTTTTTCTGCGCGTAATCTGCTGCTTGCAAACA
AAAAAACCACCGCTACCAGCGGTGGTTTGTTTGCCGGATCAAGAGCTACCAACTCTTTTTCCGAAGGTAA
CTGGCTTCAGCAGAGCGCAGATACCAAATACTGTTCTTCTAGTGTAGCCGTAGTTAGGCCACCACTTCAA
GAACTCTGTAGCACCGCCTACATACCTCGCTCTGCTAATCCTGTTACCAGTGGCTGCTGCCAGTGGCGAT
AAGTCGTGTCTTACCGGGTTGGACTCAAGACGATAGTTACCGGATAAGGCGCAGCGGTCGGGCTGAACGG
GGGGTTCGTGCACACAGCCCAGCTTGGAGCGAACGACCTACACCGAACTGAGATACCTACAGCGTGAGCT
ATGAGAAAGCGCCACGCTTCCCGAAGGGAGAAAGGCGGACAGGTATCCGGTAAGCGGCAGGGTCGGAACA
GGAGAGCGCACGAGGGAGCTTCCAGGGGGAAACGCCTGGTATCTTTATAGTCCTGTCGGGTTTCGCCACC
TCTGACTTGAGCGTCGATTTTTGTGATGCTCGTCAGGGGGGCGGAGCCTATGGAAAAACGCCAGCAACGC
GGCCTTTTTACGGTTCCTGGCCTTTTGCTGGCCTTTTGCTCACATGTTCTTTCCTGCGTTATCCCCTGAT
TCTGTGGATAACCGTATTACCGCCTTTGAGTGAGCTGATACCGCTCGCCGCAGCCGAACGACCGAGCGCA
GCGAGTCAGTGAGCGAGGAAGCGGAAGAGCGCCCAATACGCAAACCGCCTCTCCCCGCGCGTTGGCCGAT
TCATTAATGCAGCTGGCACGACAGGTTTCCCGACTGGAAAGCGGGCAGTGAGCGCAACGCAATTAATGTG
AGTTAGCTCACTCATTAGGCACCCCAGGCTTTACACTTTATGCTTCCGGCTCGTATGTTGTGTGGAATTG
TGAGCGGATAACAATTTCACACAGGAAACAGCTATGACCATGATTACGCCAAGCGCGCAATTAACCCTCA
CTAAAGGGAACAAAAGCTGGAGCTGCAAGCTTAATGTAGTCTTATGCAATACTCTTGTAGTCTTGCAACA
TGGTAACGATGAGTTAGCAACATGCCTTACAAGGAGAGAAAAAGCACCGTGCATGCCGATTGGTGGAAGT
AAGGTGGTACGATCGTGCCTTATTAGGAAGGCAACAGACGGGTCTGACATGGATTGGACGAACCACTGAA
TTGCCGCATTGCAGAGATATTGTATTTAAGTGCCTAGCTCGATACATAAACGGGTCTCTCTGGTTAGACC
AGATCTGAGCCTGGGAGCTCTCTGGCTAACTAGGGAACCCACTGCTTAAGCCTCAATAAAGCTTGCCTTG
AGTGCTTCAAGTAGTGTGTGCCCGTCTGTTGTGTGACTCTGGTAACTAGAGATCCCTCAGACCCTTTTAG
TCAGTGTGGAAAATCTCTAGCAGTGGCGCCCGAACAGGGACTTGAAAGCGAAAGGGAAACCAGAGGAGCT
CTCTCGACGCAGGACTCGGCTTGCTGAAGCGCGCACGGCAAGAGGCGAGGGGCGGCGACTGGTGAGTACG
CCAAAAATTTTGACTAGCGGAGGCTAGAAGGAGAGAGATGGGTGCGAGAGCGTCAGTATTAAGCGGGGGA
GAATTAGATCGCGATGGGAAAAAATTCGGTTAAGGCCAGGGGGAAAGAAAAAATATAAATTAAAACATAT
AGTATGGGCAAGCAGGGAGCTAGAACGATTCGCAGTTAATCCTGGCCTGTTAGAAACATCAGAAGGCTGT
AGACAAATACTGGGACAGCTACAACCATCCCTTCAGACAGGATCAGAAGAACTTAGATCATTATATAATA
CAGTAGCAACCCTCTATTGTGTGCATCAAAGGATAGAGATAAAAGACACCAAGGAAGCTTTAGACAAGAT
AGAGGAAGAGCAAAACAAAAGTAAGACCACCGCACAGCAAGCGGCCGCTGATCTTCAGACCTGGAGGAGG
AGATATGAGGGACAATTGGAGAAGTGAATTATATAAATATAAAGTAGTAAAAATTGAACCATTAGGAGTA
GCACCCACCAAGGCAAAGAGAAGAGTGGTGCAGAGAGAAAAAAGAGCAGTGGGAATAGGAGCTTTGTTCC
TTGGGTTCTTGGGAGCAGCAGGAAGCACTATGGGCGCAGCGTCAATGACGCTGACGGTACAGGCCAGACA
ATTATTGTCTGGTATAGTGCAGCAGCAGAACAATTTGCTGAGGGCTATTGAGGCGCAACAGCATCTGTTG
CAACTCACAGTCTGGGGCATCAAGCAGCTCCAGGCAAGAATCCTGGCTGTGGAAAGATACCTAAAGGATC
AACAGCTCCTGGGGATTTGGGGTTGCTCTGGAAAACTCATTTGCACCACTGCTGTGCCTTGGAATGCTAG
TTGGAGTAATAAATCTCTGGAACAGATTTGGAATCACACGACCTGGATGGAGTGGGACAGAGAAATTAAC
AATTACACAAGCTTAATACACTCCTTAATTGAAGAATCGCAAAACCAGCAAGAAAAGAATGAACAAGAAT
TATTGGAATTAGATAAATGGGCAAGTTTGTGGAATTGGTTTAACATAACAAATTGGCTGTGGTATATAAA
ATTATTCATAATGATAGTAGGAGGCTTGGTAGGTTTAAGAATAGTTTTTGCTGTACTTTCTATAGTGAAT
AGAGTTAGGCA
